>Addgene plasmid #100710 | B52 + FANCM sgSTOP | addgene full sequence | sequence record 193015 | Addgene NGS Result
GACGTCGCTAGCTGTACAAAAAAGCAGGCTTTAAAGGAACCAATTCAGTCGACTGGATCCGGTACCAAGG
TCGGGCAGGAAGAGGGCCTATTTCCCATGATTCCTTCATATTTGCATATACGATACAAGGCTGTTAGAGA
GATAATTAGAATTAATTTGACTGTAAACACAAAGATATTAGTACAAAATACGTGACGTAGAAAGTAATAA
TTTCTTGGGTAGTTTGCAGTTTTAAAATTATGTTTTAAAATGGACTATCATATGCTTACCGTAACTTGAA
AGTATTTCGATTTCTTGGCTTTATATATCTTGTGGAAAGGACGAAACACCGAGACGATTAATGCGTCTCG
TTTTAGAGCTAGAAATAGCAAGTTAAAATAAGGCTAGTCCGTTATCAACTTGAAAAAGTGGCACCGAGTC
GGTGCTTTTTTTAAGCTTGAGGGCCTATTTCCCATGATTCCTTCATATTTGCATATACGATACAAGGCTG
TTAGAGAGATAATTGGAATTAATTTGACTGTAAACACAAAGATATTAGTACAAAATACGTGACGTAGAAA
GTAATAATTTCTTGGGTAGTTTGCAGTTTTAAAATTATGTTTTAAAATGGACTATCATATGCTTACCGTA
ACTTGAAAGTATTTCGATTTCTTGGCTTTATATATCTTGTGGAAAGGACGAAACACCGGTACAACGAATG
GGTAGAACGTTTTAGAGCTAGAAATAGCAAGTTAAAATAAGGCTAGTCCGTTATCAACTTGAAAAAGTGG
CACCGAGTCGGTGCTTTTTTTCTAGAGAATTCCTCGAGGTACCTCTCTACATATGACATGTGAGCAAAAG
GCCAGCAAAAGGCCAGGAACCGTAAAAAGGCCGCGTTGCTGGCGTTTTTCCATAGGCTCCGCCCCCCTGA
CGAGCATCACAAAAATCGACGCTCAAGTCAGAGGTGGCGAAACCCGACAGGACTATAAAGATACCAGGCG
TTTCCCCCTGGAAGCTCCCTCGTGCGCTCTCCTGTTCCGACCCTGCCGCTTACCGGATACCTGTCCGCCT
TTCTCCCTTCGGGAAGCGTGGCGCTTTCTCATAGCTCACGCTGTAGGTATCTCAGTTCGGTGTAGGTCGT
TCGCTCCAAGCTGGGCTGTGTGCACGAACCCCCCGTTCAGCCCGACCGCTGCGCCTTATCCGGTAACTAT
CGTCTTGAGTCCAACCCGGTAAGACACGACTTATCGCCACTGGCAGCAGCCACTGGTAACAGGATTAGCA
GAGCGAGGTATGTAGGCGGTGCTACAGAGTTCTTGAAGTGGTGGCCTAACTACGGCTACACTAGAAGAAC
AGTATTTGGTATCTGCGCTCTGCTGAAGCCAGTTACCTTCGGAAAAAGAGTTGGTAGCTCTTGATCCGGC
AAACAAACCACCGCTGGTAGCGGTGGTTTTTTTGTTTGCAAGCAGCAGATTACGCGCAGAAAAAAAGGAT
CTCAAGAAGATCCTTTGATCTTTTCTACGGGGTCTGACGCTCAGTGGAACGAAAACTCACGTTAAGGGAT
TTTGGTCATGAGATTATCAAAAAGGATCTTCACCTAGATCCTTTTAAATTAAAAATGAAGTTTTAAATCA
ATCTAAAGTATATATGAGTAAACTTGGTCTGACAGTTACCAATGCTTAATCAGTGAGGCACCTATCTCAG
CGATCTGTCTATTTCGTTCATCCATAGTTGCCTGACTCCCCGTCGTGTAGATAACTACGATACGGGAGGG
CTTACCATCTGGCCCCAGTGCTGCAATGATACCGCGAGACCCACGCTCACCGGCTCCAGATTTATCAGCA
ATAAACCAGCCAGCCGGAAGGGCCGAGCGCAGAAGTGGTCCTGCAACTTTATCCGCCTCCATCCAGTCTA
TTAATTGTTGCCGGGAAGCTAGAGTAAGTAGTTCGCCAGTTAATAGTTTGCGCAACGTTGTTGCCATTGC
TACAGGCATCGTGGTGTCACGCTCGTCGTTTGGTATGGCTTCATTCAGCTCCGGTTCCCAACGATCAAGG
CGAGTTACATGATCCCCCATGTTGTGCAAAAAAGCGGTTAGCTCCTTCGGTCCTCCGATCGTTGTCAGAA
GTAAGTTGGCCGCAGTGTTATCACTCATGGTTATGGCAGCACTGCATAATTCTCTTACTGTCATGCCATC
CGTAAGATGCTTTTCTGTGACTGGTGAGTACTCAACCAAGTCATTCTGAGAATAGTGTATGCGGCGACCG
AGTTGCTCTTGCCCGGCGTCAATACGGGATAATACCGCGCCACATAGCAGAACTTTAAAAGTGCTCATCA
TTGGAAAACGTTCTTCGGGGCGAAAACTCTCAAGGATCTTACCGCTGTTGAGATCCAGTTCGATGTAACC
CACTCGTGCACCCAACTGATCTTCAGCATCTTTTACTTTCACCAGCGTTTCTGGGTGAGCAAAAACAGGA
AGGCAAAATGCCGCAAAAAAGGGAATAAGGGCGACACGGAAATGTTGAATACTCATACTCTTCCTTTTTC
AATATTATTGAAGCATTTATCAGGGTTATTGTCTCATGAGCGGATACATATTTGAATGTATTTAGAAAAA
TAAACAAATAGGGGTTCCGCGCACATTTCCCCGAAAAGTGCCACCT
Features (pLannotate 1.2.2; 8 found; start..end, strand, type, name):
     13..30      +  protein_bind   attB1 (fragment): mutant version of attB; recombination site for the Gateway® BP reaction BP Clonase™
     82..322     +  promoter       U6 promoter: RNA polymerase III promoter for human U6 snRNA
    350..425     +  misc_RNA       gRNA scaffold: guide RNA scaffold for the Streptococcus pyogenes CRISPR/Cas9 system
    439..679     +  promoter       U6 promoter: RNA polymerase III promoter for human U6 snRNA
    709..784     +  misc_RNA       gRNA scaffold: guide RNA scaffold for the Streptococcus pyogenes CRISPR/Cas9 system
    887..1475    -  rep_origin     ori: high-copy-number ColE1/pMB1/pBR322/pUC origin of replication
   1646..2506    -  CDS            AmpR: β-lactamase; bla; confers resistance to ampicillin, carbenicillin, and related antibiotics
   2507..2611    -  promoter       AmpR promoter: bla
