[The description below was written by a language model from this plasmid's Addgene catalogue record and pLannotate feature annotations shown in this document.]
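Description:
B52 + FANCM sgSTOP is a compact (about 2.6 kb) mammalian CRISPR guide-expression plasmid carrying two tandem sgRNA cassettes. It is maintained in E. coli through a high-copy ColE1/pUC-type origin and selected with ampicillin via the β-lactamase gene and its native promoter. No mammalian selection marker, reporter or Cas9/base-editor coding sequence is annotated, so the editing enzyme must be supplied from a separate construct. A short fragment of a Gateway attB1 site lies upstream of the first cassette; it appears to be a cloning remnant.

Each cassette consists of a human U6 RNA polymerase III promoter followed by the Streptococcus pyogenes Cas9 guide RNA scaffold, both in the same orientation. One cassette holds a 20-nt spacer directed against human FANCM, inserted through BbsI sites that were destroyed during cloning. The other is left empty and accepts a second spacer through BsmBI cloning. The record does not state which of the two positions carries the FANCM guide.

The "sgSTOP" designation refers to guides designed for use with a CRISPR cytidine base editor. These guides position a C-to-T conversion so that a coding triplet becomes a premature stop codon, which disrupts the gene without a double-strand break. This plasmid therefore serves to knock out FANCM, a Fanconi anemia pathway gene, by stop-codon induction in human cells. The free second cassette allows a user-chosen guide to be co-expressed from the same plasmid, for example to target a second gene at the same time.
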