Addgene plasmid #100710: B52 + FANCM sgSTOP
Purpose: B52 plasmid expressing FANCM sgSTOP (cloned in BbsI site) and containing an empty sgRNA-expression cassette (use BsmBI for cloning)
Depositing lab: Alberto Ciccia. Depositing organization: Columbia University. Publication: CRISPR-Mediated Base Editing Enables Efficient Disruption of Eukaryotic Genes through Induction of STOP Codons. Billon P, Bryant EE, Joseph SA, Nambiar TS, Hayward SB, Rothstein R, Ciccia A. Mol Cell. 2017 Sep 4. pii: S1097-2765(17)30605-6. doi: 10.1016/j.molcel.2017.08.008. PubMed 28890334.
Backbone
  Vector backbone: B52 plasmid expressing FANCM sgSTOP and containing an empty sgRNA-expression cassette
  Total vector size (bp): 2636
  Vector type: Mammalian Expression, CRISPR
Growth in bacteria
  Bacterial resistance: Ampicillin, 100 μg/mL
  Growth temperature: 37°C
  Growth strain: DH5alpha
  Copy number: Unknown
Gene/Insert
  Gene/Insert name: sgSTOP targeting FANCM (cloned using BbsI)
  gRNA/shRNA sequence: sgSTOP FANCM: GTACAACGAATGGGTAGAAC
  Species: H. sapiens (human)
  Entrez Gene: FANCM (a.k.a. FAAP250, KIAA1596, POF15, SPGF28)
  Cloning method: Restriction Enzyme; 5′ cloning site BbsI (destroyed during cloning); 3′ cloning site BbsI (destroyed during cloning)
  Sequencing primers: 5′ GAGGTACCTCGAGGAATTCTCTAGA
Terms and licenses: Academic/Nonprofit Terms; Industry Terms: Not Available to Industry
How to cite: B52 + FANCM sgSTOP was a gift from Alberto Ciccia (Addgene plasmid # 100710 ; http://n2t.net/addgene:100710 ; RRID:Addgene_100710)
