>Addgene plasmid #100710 | B52 + FANCM sgSTOP | depositor partial sequence | sequence record 190300 | Sequenced using GAGGTACCTCGAGGAATTCTCTAGA
NNGGTCTGACTCGCGTGCACTTTTTCAGTTGATAACGGACTAGCCTTATTTTAACTTGCTATTTCTAGCT
CTAAAACGTTCTACCCATTCGTTGTACCGGTGTTTCGTCCTTTCCACAAGATATATAAAGCCAAGAAATC
GAAATACTTTCAAGTTACGGTAAGCATATGATAGTCCATTTTAAAACATAATTTTAAAACTGCAAACTAC
CCAAGAAATTATTACTTTCTACGTCACGTATTTTGTACTAATATCTTTGTGTTTACAGTCAAATTAATTC
CAATTATCTCTCTAACAGCCTTGTATCGTATATGCAAATATGAAGGAATCATGGGAAATAGGCCCTCAAG
CTTAAAAAAAGCACCGACTCGGTGCCACTTTTTCAAGTTGATAACGGACTAGCCTTATTTTAACTTGCTA
TTTCTAGCTCTAAAACGAGACGCATTAATCGTCTCGGTGTTTCGTCCTTTCCACAAGATATATAAAGCCA
AGAAATCGAAATACTTTCAAGTTACGGTAAGCATATGATAGTCCATTTTAAAACATAATTTTAAAACTGC
AAACTACCCAAGAAATTATTACTTTCTACGTCACGTATTTTGTACTAATATCTTTGTGTTTACAGTCAAA
TTAATTCTAATTATCTCTCTAACAGCCTTGTATCGTATATGCAAATATGAAGGAATCATGGGAAATAGGC
CCTCTTCCTGCCCGACCTTGGTACCGGATCCAGTCGACTGAATTGGTTCCTTTAAAGCCTGCTTTTTTGT
ACAGCTAGCGACGTCAGGTGGCACTTTTCGGGGAAATGTGCGCGGAACCCCTATTTGTTTATTTTTCTAA
ATACATTCAAATATGTATCCGCTCATGAGACAATAACCCTGATAAATGCTTCAATAATATTGAAAAAGGA
GAGTATGAGTATTCAACATTTCCGTGTCGCCCTTATTCCCTTTTTTGCGGCATTTTGCCTTCCTGTTTTG
CTCACCCAGAACGCTGGTGAAGTAAAGATGCTGAGATCAGTTGGGTGCACGAGTGGGTACATCGAACTGG
ATCTCACAGCGGTAGATCCTTGAGAGTTTCGCCCGAGACGTTTTCATGATGAGCACTTTAAAGTCTGCTA
TGTGGCGGGATTATCCGTATGACGCGGGCAGAGCACTCGGTCGCCGCAACCTATCTCAGAATGACTGGTG
ATACCCACAGTCAGAAAGCATCTTACGATGCATGACGTAAGAGAATATGCAGGCTGCNNACANGGAGTAT
ACCTGCGGCACATANNN
